Addgene plasmid #49214: pEF‐PIK3IP1
Purpose: expresses PIK3IP1 in mammalian cells
Depositing lab: Lawrence Kane. Depositing organization: University of Pittsburgh (University, School of Medicine, and Cancer Institute). Publication: Inhibition of T-cell activation by PIK3IP1. DeFrances MC, Debelius DR, Cheng J, Kane LP. Eur J Immunol. 2012 Oct;42(10):2754-9. doi: 10.1002/eji.201141653. Epub 2012 Jul 19. PubMed 22706993.
Backbone
  Vector backbone: pEF1/myc-His A
  Backbone manufacturer: Invitrogen
  Backbone size w/o insert (bp): 6200
  Vector type: Mammalian Expression
  Selectable markers: Neomycin (select with G418)
Growth in bacteria
  Bacterial resistance: Ampicillin, 100 μg/mL
  Growth temperature: 37°C
  Growth strain: DH5alpha
  Copy number: High Copy
Gene/Insert
  Gene/Insert name: PIK3IP1 (alt name: phosphoinositide-3-kinase interacting protein 1)
  Species: M. musculus (mouse)
  Insert size (bp): 1000
  Entrez Gene: Pik3ip1 (a.k.a. RP23-191E3.6, 1500004A08Rik, 5830455E04Rik, Crkd, Hgfl)
  Promoter: EF1a
  Tag / fusion protein: myc (C terminal on backbone); 6X-his (C terminal on backbone)
  Cloning method: Restriction Enzyme; 5′ cloning site BamHI (not destroyed); 3′ cloning site XbaI (not destroyed)
  Sequencing primers: 5′ EF1a-F; 3′ BGH_rev_primer
Terms and licenses: Academic/Nonprofit Terms; Industry Terms: Not Available to Industry
How to cite: pEF‐PIK3IP1 was a gift from Lawrence Kane (Addgene plasmid # 49214 ; http://n2t.net/addgene:49214 ; RRID:Addgene_49214)
