[The description below was written by a language model from this plasmid's Addgene catalogue record.]
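Description:
pEF‐PIK3IP1 is a mammalian expression plasmid built on the commercial pEF1/myc-His A backbone (about 6.2 kb without insert), carrying a roughly 1 kb insert encoding mouse PIK3IP1 (phosphoinositide-3-kinase interacting protein 1). It is propagated in E. coli as a high-copy plasmid under ampicillin selection. For mammalian cells it carries a neomycin resistance marker, so that stably transfected populations or clones can be selected with G418.

The Pik3ip1 coding sequence was inserted by restriction cloning between BamHI and XbaI sites, both of which are retained. It is driven by the EF1a promoter, a strong constitutive cellular promoter that tends to give sustained expression in many mammalian cell types, including lymphoid cells where some viral promoters perform less well. The backbone supplies C-terminal myc and 6xHis tags downstream of the cloning site. The record lists these as fused to the insert, which would allow detection of the protein with anti-myc antibodies and detection or purification through the polyhistidine tag. The listing of a BGH reverse sequencing primer suggests a bovine growth hormone polyadenylation region downstream of the cassette, although no feature table is provided to confirm this or any other backbone elements.

The stated purpose is simply to express PIK3IP1 in mammalian cells. The associated publication concerns inhibition of T-cell activation by PIK3IP1, which indicates the construct was used for overexpression studies examining how this protein affects T-cell signalling.
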