>Addgene plasmid #49214 | pEF‐PIK3IP1 | addgene partial sequence | sequence record 76057 | EF1a-F 5'-TCAAGCCTCAGACAGTGGTTC-3'
GTCGTGAGGATTAGCTTGGTACTAATACGACTCACTATAGGGAGACCCAAGCTGGCTAGGTAAGCTTGGT
ACCGAGCTCGGATCCGCCACCATGCTGTTGGCTTGGGTACACACATTTCTTCTCAGCAACATGCTTCTGG
CAGAAGCCTATGGATCTGGAGGCTGCTTCTGGGACAACGGCCACCTGTACCGGGAGGACCAGCCCTCGCC
CGCGCCGGGTCTCCGCTGCCTCAACTGGTTGGCCGCGCAAGGCAGCCGCGAGTCGCTCACCGAGCCCAGC
CCGGGCAACCACAACTACTGCCGGAACCCGGACCAGGACCCGCGCGGGCCCTGGTGCTACATCAGCAGCG
AGACCGGCGTCCCTGAAAAGCGGCCCTGCGAGGACGTGAGTTGCCCAGAGACCACTTCCCAAGCACCACC
GCCATCCTCTGCCATGGAGCTGGAAGAGAAGTCTGGTGCACCAGGTGACAAAGAGGCACAGGTGTTCCCT
CCTGCTAACGCCCTACCAGCCAGGAGTGAGGCAGCCGAGGTGCAGCCAGTGATCGGGATCAGTCAGCTTG
TGAGGATGAACTCCAAGGAAAAAAAAGACCTAGGAACTCTGGGCTACGTGCTGGGCATTACTATGATGGT
GATCATCCTCGCTATTGGAGCTGGCATTATCGTGGGCTACACTTACAAGAGGGGGAAGGACTTGAAAGAG
CAACATGAGAAGAAAGCGTGTGAGAGGGAGATGCAGCGAATCACCTTGCCCCTGTCTGCTTTCACAAACC
CCACCTGTGAGACCGTGGATGAAAACACCATCATTGTGCACAGCAACCAGACTCCTGCTGACGTGCAGGA
GGGCAGCACCCTCCTCACGGGCCAGGCTGGCACCCCTGGAGCTTCTAGAGGGCCCTTCGAACAAAAACTC
ATCTCA
